Addgene plasmid #112529: pMM532
Purpose: pZA1D-hrtR - HrtR expressed consitutively from promoter ProD with RBS2, p15a origin, AmpR
Depositing lab: Timothy Lu. Depositing organization: Massachusetts Institute of Technology. Publication: An ingestible bacterial-electronic system to monitor gastrointestinal health. Mimee M, Nadeau P, Hayward A, Carim S, Flanagan S, Jerger L, Collins J, McDonnell S, Swartwout R, Citorik RJ, Bulovic V, Langer R, Traverso G, Chandrakasan AP, Lu TK. Science. 2018 May 25;360(6391):915-918. doi: 10.1126/science.aas9315. PubMed 29798884.
Backbone
  Vector backbone: pZA1
  Backbone size w/o insert (bp): 2305
  Total vector size (bp): 2875
  Modifications to backbone: ProD promoter; T1 terminator
  Vector type: Bacterial Expression
Growth in bacteria
  Bacterial resistance: Ampicillin, 100 μg/mL
  Growth temperature: 37°C
  Growth strain: DH5alpha
  Copy number: High Copy
Gene/Insert
  Gene/Insert name: HrtR
  Species: Lactococcus lactis
  Insert size (bp): 570
  Promoter: ProD
  Cloning method: Gibson Cloning
  Sequencing primers: 5′ GCG CAC ATT TCC CCG AAA AGT GC
Terms and licenses: Academic/Nonprofit Terms; Industry Terms: Not Available to Industry
How to cite: pMM532 was a gift from Timothy Lu (Addgene plasmid # 112529 ; http://n2t.net/addgene:112529 ; RRID:Addgene_112529)
