[The description below was written by a language model from this plasmid's Addgene catalogue record and pLannotate feature annotations shown in this document.]
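Description:
pMM532 (also designated pZA1D-hrtR) is a 2,875 bp bacterial expression plasmid built on the modular pZA1 backbone for use in E. coli. It replicates from the p15A origin, which is compatible with ColE1-type plasmids and so allows co-maintenance with a second construct in the same cell. The catalogue lists it as high copy, although p15A is generally regarded as a medium-copy origin. A short fragment annotated as an RSF origin lies next to the p15A region and is probably just a sequence-similarity hit, not a second functional replicon. Selection is by ampicillin through a β-lactamase gene driven by its native bla promoter and followed by the phage lambda t0 terminator.

The payload is a 570 bp insert encoding HrtR from Lactococcus lactis, assembled by Gibson cloning. According to the record, it is expressed constitutively from the synthetic ProD promoter with a ribosome binding site called RBS2, and transcription ends at the E. coli rrnB T1 terminator. The automated feature table does not annotate the promoter, RBS or HrtR coding sequence. These presumably occupy the unannotated region upstream of the T1 terminator. HrtR is known as a heme-responsive TetR-family transcriptional repressor that releases its operator DNA on binding heme.

The plasmid therefore acts as the regulator-supplying part of a heme-sensing genetic circuit, presumably paired with a compatible plasmid carrying an HrtR-controlled reporter, though the record does not describe that partner. The associated publication concerns an ingestible bacterial-electronic system for monitoring gastrointestinal health, which fits use of the construct in engineered biosensor bacteria.
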