Features (pLannotate 1.2.2; 6 found; start..end, strand, type, name):
    772..858     +  terminator     rrnB T1 terminator: Escherichia coli rrnB; transcription terminator T1 from the E. coli rrnB gene
    884..939     -  rep_origin     RSF ori (fragment): Plasmids containing the RSF 1030 origin of replication can be propagated in E. coli cells that contain additional plasmids with compatible origins.
   1027..1572    -  rep_origin     p15A ori: Plasmids containing the medium-copy-number p15A origin of replication can be propagated in E. coli cells that contain a second plasmid with the ColE1 origin.
   1686..1780    -  terminator     lambda t0 terminator: transcription terminator from phage lambda
   1810..2670    -  CDS            AmpR: β-lactamase; bla; confers resistance to ampicillin, carbenicillin, and related antibiotics
   2671..2775    -  promoter       AmpR promoter: bla
>Addgene plasmid #112529 | pMM532 | addgene full sequence | sequence record 275562 | Addgene NGS Result
CTCGAGCACAGCTAACACCACGTCGTCCCTATCTGCTGCCCTAGGTCTATGAGTGGTTGCTGGATAACTT
TACGGGCATGCATAAGGCTCGTATAATATATTCAGGGAGACCACAACGGTTTCCCTCTACAAATAATTTT
GTTTAACTTTGAATTCATTAAAGAGGAGAAAGATGCCAAAATCAACCTATTTTAGTCTTTCTGACGAAAA
ACGAAAACGTGTCTATGATGCCTGTTTACTAGAATTTCAAACGCACTCTTTCCATGAAGCTAAAATCATG
CACATCGTAAAAGCACTTGATATCCCAAGAGGAAGTTTTTATCAATACTTTGAAGATTTGAAGGATTCAT
ACTATTATATCTTGTCACAGGAAACTGTCGAGATTCATGATTTATTTTTTAATTTACTAAAAGAATATCC
TCTAGAAGTTGCTCTTAATAAATACAAGTATCTTCTTCTTGAAAATTTAGTAAATTCGCCCCAATATAAT
CTTTATAAATATCGATTTTTAGATTGGACTTATGAATTAGAAAGAGATTGGAAGCCTAAAGGCGAGGTAA
CTGTTCCCGCTCGTGAACTTGATAATCCTATTTCCCAAGTATTAAAATCAGTCATTCACAATCTAGTTTA
TCGCATGTTTAGTGAAAATTGGGATGAACAAAAGTTTATTGAAACTTACGATAAAGAAATCAAATTGCTC
ACAGAGGGCTTGCTTAATTATGTTACTGAAAGCAAAAAATAGGGATCCCATGGTACGCGTGCTAGAGGCA
TCAAATAAAACGAAAGGCTCAGTCGAAAGACTGGGCCTTTCGTTTTATCTGTTGTTTGTCGGTGAACGCT
CTCCTGAGTAGGACAAATCCGCCGCCCTAGACCTAGGGATATATTCCGCTTCCTCGCTCACTGACTCGCT
ACGCTCGGTCGTTCGACTGCGGCGAGCGGAAATGGCTTACGAACGGGGCGGAGATTTCCTGGAAGATGCC
AGGAAGATACTTAACAGGGAAGTGAGAGGGCCGCGGCAAAGCCGTTTTTCCATAGGCTCCGCCCCCCTGA
CAAGCATCACGAAATCTGACGCTCAAATCAGTGGTGGCGAAACCCGACAGGACTATAAAGATACCAGGCG
TTTCCCCCTGGCGGCTCCCTCGTGCGCTCTCCTGTTCCTGCCTTTCGGTTTACCGGTGTCATTCCGCTGT
TATGGCCGCGTTTGTCTCATTCCACGCCTGACACTCAGTTCCGGGTAGGCAGTTCGCTCCAAGCTGGACT
GTATGCACGAACCCCCCGTTCAGTCCGACCGCTGCGCCTTATCCGGTAACTATCGTCTTGAGTCCAACCC
GGAAAGACATGCAAAAGCACCACTGGCAGCAGCCACTGGTAATTGATTTAGAGGAGTTAGTCTTGAAGTC
ATGCGCCGGTTAAGGCTAAACTGAAAGGACAAGTTTTGGTGACTGCGCTCCTCCAAGCCAGTTACCTCGG
TTCAAAGAGTTGGTAGCTCAGAGAACCTTCGAAAAACCGCCCTGCAAGGCGGTTTTTTCGTTTTCAGAGC
AAGAGATTACGCGCAGACCAAAACGATCTCAAGAAGATCATCTTATTAATCAGATAAAATATTACTAGAT
TTCAGTGCAATTTATCTCTTCAAATGTAGCACCTGAAGTCAGCCCCATACGATATAAGTTGTTACTAGTG
CTTGGATTCTCACCAATAAAAAACGCCCGGCGGCAACCGAGCGTTCTGAACAAATCCAGATGGAGTTCTG
AGGTCATTACTGGATCTATCAACAGGAGTCCAAGCGAGCTCGTAAACTTGGTCTGACAGTTACCAATGCT
TAATCAGTGAGGCACCTATCTCAGCGATCTGTCTATTTCGTTCATCCATAGTTGCCTGACTCCCCGTCGT
GTAGATAACTACGATACGGGAGGGCTTACCATCTGGCCCCAGTGCTGCAATGATACCGCGAGACCCACGC
TCACCGGCTCCAGATTTATCAGCAATAAACCAGCCAGCCGGAAGGGCCGAGCGCAGAAGTGGTCCTGCAA
CTTTATCCGCCTCCATCCAGTCTATTAATTGTTGCCGGGAAGCTAGAGTAAGTAGTTCGCCAGTTAATAG
TTTGCGCAACGTTGTTGCCATTGCTACAGGCATCGTGGTGTCACGCTCGTCGTTTGGTATGGCTTCATTC
AGCTCCGGTTCCCAACGATCAAGGCGAGTTACATGATCCCCCATGTTGTGCAAAAAAGCGGTTAGCTCCT
TCGGTCCTCCGATCGTTGTCAGAAGTAAGTTGGCCGCAGTGTTATCACTCATGGTTATGGCAGCACTGCA
TAATTCTCTTACTGTCATGCCATCCGTAAGATGCTTTTCTGTGACTGGTGAGTACTCAACCAAGTCATTC
TGAGAATAGTGTATGCGGCGACCGAGTTGCTCTTGCCCGGCGTCAATACGGGATAATACCGCGCCACATA
GCAGAACTTTAAAAGTGCTCATCATTGGAAAACGTTCTTCGGGGCGAAAACTCTCAAGGATCTTACCGCT
GTTGAGATCCAGTTCGATGTAACCCACTCGTGCACCCAACTGATCTTCAGCATCTTTTACTTTCACCAGC
GTTTCTGGGTGAGCAAAAACAGGAAGGCAAAATGCCGCAAAAAAGGGAATAAGGGCGACACGGAAATGTT
GAATACTCATACTCTTCCTTTTTCAATATTATTGAAGCATTTATCAGGGTTATTGTCTCATGAGCGGATA
CATATTTGAATGTATTTAGAAAAATAAACAAATAGGGGTTCCGCGCACATTTCCCCGAAAAGTGCCACCT
GACGTCTAAGAAACCATTATTATCATGACATTAACCTATAAAAATAGGCGTATCACGAGGCCCTTTCGTC
TTCAC
